Addgene plasmid #39625: KHBD00525
Depositing lab: Bart Deplancke. Depositing organization: Swiss Federal Institute of Technology (EPFL). Publication: Automated protein-DNA interaction screening of Drosophila regulatory elements. Korneel Hens, Jean-Daniel Feuz, Alina Isakova, Antonina Lagovitina, Andreas Massouras, Julien Bryois, Patrick Callaerts, Susan E. Celniker, Bart Deplancke. Nat Methods. 2011 Oct 30;8(12):1065-70. 10.1038/nmeth.1763 PubMed 22037703.
Backbone
  Vector backbone: pDONR221
  Backbone manufacturer: Invitrogen
  Backbone size w/o insert (bp): 2536
  Vector type: Gateway DONR vector
Growth in bacteria
  Bacterial resistance: Kanamycin, 50 μg/mL
  Growth temperature: 37°C
  Growth strain: DH5alpha
  Copy number: High Copy
Gene/Insert
  Gene/Insert name: CG8089 (alt name: FBgn0033993)
  Species: D. melanogaster (fly)
  Insert size (bp): 1872
  Entrez Gene: CG8089 (a.k.a. Dmel_CG8089, Dmel\CG8089)
  Promoter: none
  Cloning method: Gateway Cloning
  Sequencing primers: 5′ M13-F20; 3′ M13R
Terms and licenses: Academic/Nonprofit Terms; Industry Terms: Not Available to Industry
Depositor comments: Please note that the ORFs in this collection were cloned open-ended (without a stop codon).
How to cite: KHBD00525 was a gift from Bart Deplancke (Addgene plasmid # 39625 ; http://n2t.net/addgene:39625 ; RRID:Addgene_39625)
