[The description below was written by a language model from this plasmid's Addgene catalogue record.]
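Description:
KHBD00525 is a Gateway entry clone built in the pDONR221 backbone (Invitrogen), carrying the open reading frame of the Drosophila melanogaster gene CG8089 (FBgn0033993). The insert is recorded as 1872 bp in a backbone of about 2.5 kb once the donor cassette has been replaced. The plasmid is maintained at high copy number in standard E. coli cloning strains and is selected with kanamycin. No feature table accompanies the record, so individual elements such as the origin of replication and recombination sites are not itemised. As the product of Gateway cloning into a DONR vector, the ORF would be expected to sit between attL sites, with M13 forward and reverse priming sites on either side for sequence verification.

The construct has no promoter driving the insert, which is consistent with its role as a shuttle or archive clone rather than an expression vector. The ORF is meant to be moved by LR recombination into destination vectors that supply the promoter, tags and host-specific elements. The depositor notes that ORFs in this collection were cloned open-ended, without a stop codon, so the coding sequence can be read through into a C-terminal fusion partner provided by the destination vector. A destination vector lacking an in-frame stop would therefore yield extra vector-encoded residues.

The clone belongs to a collection associated with a study on automated protein-DNA interaction screening of Drosophila regulatory elements, suggesting its intended use as a source ORF for generating fusion constructs in such assays. The record does not describe the function of CG8089 itself.
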