>Addgene plasmid #39625 | KHBD00525 | depositor partial sequence | sequence record 50065 | KHBD00525 sequence 1872 bps
ATGTCTTGGCCTGGCAAACTGCTAGTTACCTACGAAAACTTTACAACCGATTTGCCAGTCCTTAGCATTG
ACAAGAAGCCATATGGATGCCCTGCTTCCTGCCACTGCAAGTGCAAGTGCTGTCGAGGATTCAGGGAGAA
GTACGTGGCATTCAATGGGGAAGGGGAGACCATATTTGGAACGGATTTCTCCAGCGAGTTATGCGAAGAC
GTTCAGAAAATTATGCGTTTCCGAAGCTCGGATATGCTGCTATTACTGCGCACAGCACAATTACGCGATA
ATTTCTGGACCAATGAGTATTTTAAGGCTGATTTACAGGACGATTTTCGAGCAATATTCGATGCCTTCGA
AGAGAAGAACCGCAAAGTACAATTGGAAAAGTTAGCTGCCATTCTGGATACAGTGAGCAGCGGCTACAGA
CGTTCAGTTAGCCAACTGGCAGGCCAGGAAGCACATGGAGCTCTGCGTCCCAAAATTGCAGCTTTATTCC
TACCAGGACTGCGCTGCGATTGCTACAAATGTGAGAATCTACCGTGGAAAAAGCTGCAGGACGTGGAGGA
TCATCAAAAGACGCATCGCTATTCAGACAACTTTCACTGCCAGATATGCTACAGGCGATTCTATCTGCAG
CACTCGTTAACCTCACACATAATCAGAAAATCCACAAGCTCGCGGGAACTTCACGAAAACAAGAGATATA
AACGACTACTGGAGAATCAGAAGTCACAAGAGGAGAAGGAACTGGAGCTATCACTTAACAAGGTAGAGGA
TATCTTGGTGCCAGTTGCCGAGGACCTGCAATCGTACTTTAAGGATGAATCGAAACATCCAATTCAAAAA
CGAAAGACTTCTAGCCTCAGCAAATGTCCAAGTTGCGCTCAGAACTATGGCTTCTCCTTTAGCCACCAGC
TGCATATGGTTAAGCATAGACGGGAAAGGCTATATACGAACTTCCCTTTTCACTGTTCCTTTTGCAACAG
GTCGTTTCTCACCCGGAAATTCCTACGTAAGCACCAGCAGAGGGTTAGAACATTCAGTACTCTGCTATAT
CGCCCCTTTAAGTGTCCTCACTGCACATGGAGATTCCAACTGAAGTCTGCCCTCGATTCACATGTACTGC
GAATCCATGAACGCAGAAAACCCTGCCTAATATGCAAACTACCAACCTCTCGTCTATGCTGCTCTGCTCA
TACCTCTAAGGAATGCAATAGAGCCATGCAAAAATATCGGGATAAAATGCGTCCGTTGAGAGAACCTCCA
AAGGGAGGCTGCAGGAAGCAACCCACTCCAGTCTGCAAAATCTGCAATAGGAAGTTCACGAGAAAATTTT
TCCTTGAGGAACACATGAACAAAGCTCATTTGAACAAGAGGAATTTCACCTGCGAAATCTGCGGAGCGAA
TTTCTACAGTCAGGGCACCATGCAAACCCACCGAAAAGCAGTGCATCTTTTAGTTCACACCGTTCAGTGT
GAAGTTTGCGATCTGACCATTAAATCGAAGGGAAATTACCGCAGGCACTGCAAATCTCAAAGCCATAAGG
ATAACCTTGTAAAGTTCGGGAAAAATAATGACAAAACAAAAGATAGCAATCGCCGCAAAGGGGCAAGAAC
CACCGATGAAAAGCTTGATATTGAAGCAAGTTCGTCAACAAACACATGTATGACATCAGCAAATAAAAGT
ACACATAACTACAAGAAAATGGGCATAAAAACTAAGCAGACCCACTTGAAAACACCCTGCAGGTCGAAAA
AACGTGTCAAAATTAAAATCTGTGAAACCTGCGGAAATTCAATTGTGGGAAGTATGCAAAGACATTACAG
ATCCATGAAACATAAACTGAACTTGATGGCACAAGCAAAAATGTTCAAAAAA
