>Addgene plasmid #39625 | KHBD00525 | addgene partial sequence | sequence record 51580 | M13Rev
ATGCTTTCTTATAATGCCAACTTTGTACAAGAAAGTTGGCAATTTTTTGAACATTTTTGCTTGTGCCATC
AAGTTCAGTTTATGNTTCATGGATCTGTAATGTCTTTGCATACTTCCCACAATTGAATTTCCGCAGGTTT
CACAGATTTTAATTTTGACACGTTTTTTCGACCTGCAGGGTGTTTTCAAGTGGGTCTGCTTAGTTTTTAT
GCCCATTTTCTTGTAGTTATGTGTACTTTTATTTGCTGATGTCATACATGTGTTTGTTGACGAACTTGCT
TCAATATCAAGCTTTTCATCGGTGGTTCTTGCCCCTTTGCGGCGATTGCTATCTTTTGTTTTGTCATTAT
TTTTCCCGAACTTTACAAGGTTATCCTTATGGCTTTGAGATTTGCAGTGCCTGCGGTAATTTCCCTTCGA
TTTAATGGTCAGATCGCAAACTTCACACTGAACGGTGTGAACTAAAAGATGCACTGCTTTTCGGTGGGTT
TGCATGGTGCCCTGACTGTAGAAATTCGCTCCGCAGATTTCGCAGGTGAAATTCCTCTTGTTCAAATGAG
C
